Addgene plasmid #62439: MXS_CMV::PuroR-bGHpA
Purpose: MXS_chaining vector with CMV::PuroR-bGHpA
Depositing lab: Pierre Neveu. Depositing organization: European Molecular Biology Laboratory (EMBL), Heidelberg. Publication: MXS-Chaining: A Highly Efficient Cloning Platform for Imaging and Flow Cytometry Approaches in Mammalian Systems. Sladitschek HL, Neveu PA. PLoS One. 2015 Apr 24;10(4):e0124958. doi: 10.1371/journal.pone.0124958. eCollection 2015. PONE-D-15-01385 PubMed 25909630.
Backbone
  Vector backbone: MXS_chaining vector
  Backbone manufacturer: Neveu lab, Addgene plasmid #62394
  Backbone size w/o insert (bp): 1945
  Vector type: Synthetic Biology
Growth in bacteria
  Bacterial resistance: Ampicillin, 100 μg/mL
  Growth temperature: 37°C
  Growth strain: Mach1
  Copy number: High Copy
Gene/Insert
  Gene/Insert name: resistance cassette against Puromycin with CMV Promoter
  Species: Synthetic
  Insert size (bp): 1525
  Cloning method: Restriction Enzyme; 5′ cloning site MluI (not destroyed); 3′ cloning site SalI (not destroyed)
  Sequencing primers: 5′ TTACCGCCTTTGAGTGAG; 3′ TTGTCTCATGAGCGGATAC
Terms and licenses: Academic/Nonprofit Terms; Industry Terms: Not Available to Industry
How to cite: MXS_CMV::PuroR-bGHpA was a gift from Pierre Neveu (Addgene plasmid # 62439 ; http://n2t.net/addgene:62439 ; RRID:Addgene_62439)
