[The description below was written by a language model from this plasmid's Addgene catalogue record and pLannotate feature annotations shown in this document.]
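Description:
MXS_CMV::PuroR-bGHpA is a small synthetic-biology building-block plasmid from the MXS-chaining cloning platform, a system designed for assembling multi-part constructs for imaging and flow cytometry work in mammalian cells. It consists of the minimal MXS_chaining backbone (about 1.9 kb) carrying a roughly 1.5 kb insert, for a total of 3,448 nt. The backbone contributes only what is needed for propagation in E. coli: a high-copy ColE1/pUC-type origin of replication and the β-lactamase gene under its native bla promoter, which gives ampicillin selection. No mammalian origin, viral element or integration sequence is annotated, so the plasmid acts as a cloning module rather than as a stand-alone delivery vector.

The payload is a complete mammalian selection cassette. The human cytomegalovirus immediate early enhancer and promoter drive strong constitutive transcription of PuroR, the puromycin N-acetyltransferase (pac) gene from Streptomyces alboniger, and the transcript is terminated and polyadenylated by the bovine growth hormone poly(A) signal. All three parts lie in the same orientation as the bacterial marker and origin. The cassette sits between MluI and SalI sites, both of which are retained after cloning, so it can be excised or extended. The record describes the plasmid simply as an MXS chaining vector holding this cassette and does not detail the chaining scheme itself. Its likely use is as a ready-made puromycin resistance unit that can be joined with other MXS modules, such as reporter or expression cassettes, so that mammalian cells that have taken up the assembled construct can be selected with puromycin.
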