Features (pLannotate 1.2.2; 7 found; start..end, strand, type, name):
     86..389     +  enhancer       CMV enhancer: human cytomegalovirus immediate early enhancer
    390..593     +  promoter       CMV promoter: human cytomegalovirus (CMV) immediate early promoter
    648..1247    +  CDS            PuroR: puromycin N-acetyltransferase; pac from Streptomyces alboniger; confers resistance to puromycin
   1309..1533    +  polyA_signal   bGH poly(A) signal: bovine growth hormone polyadenylation signal
   1556..1660    +  promoter       AmpR promoter: bla
   1661..2521    +  CDS            AmpR: β-lactamase; bla; confers resistance to ampicillin, carbenicillin, and related antibiotics
   2692..3280    +  rep_origin     ori: high-copy-number ColE1/pMB1/pBR322/pUC origin of replication
>Addgene plasmid #62439 | MXS_CMV::PuroR-bGHpA | depositor full sequence | sequence record 102500 | Full Sequence
CATGATATCAAACGCGTAACTCGAGTAGTTATTAATAGTAATCAATTACGGGGTCATTAGTTCATAGCCC
ATATATGGAGTTCCGCGTTACATAACTTACGGTAAATGGCCCGCCTGGCTGACCGCCCAACGACCCCCGC
CCATTGACGTCAATAATGACGTATGTTCCCATAGTAACGCCAATAGGGACTTTCCATTGACGTCAATGGG
TGGAGTATTTACGGTAAACTGCCCACTTGGCAGTACATCAAGTGTATCATATGCCAAGTACGCCCCCTAT
TGACGTCAATGACGGTAAATGGCCCGCCTGGCATTATGCCCAGTACATGACCTTATGGGACTTTCCTACT
TGGCAGTACATCTACGTATTAGTCATCGCTATTACCATGGTGATGCGGTTTTGGCAGTACATCAATGGGC
GTGGATAGCGGTTTGACTCACGGGGATTTCCAAGTCTCCACCCCATTGACGTCAATGGGAGTTTGTTTTG
GCACCAAAATCAACGGGACTTTCCAAAATGTCGTAACAACTCCGCCCCATTGACGCAAATGGGCGGTAGG
CGTGTACGGTGGGAGGTCTATATAAGCAGAGCTGGTTTAGTGAACCGTCAGATCCGCTAGGGATCTCAGC
TGGTCGAGAAGCTTACCATGACCGAGTACAAGCCCACGGTGCGCCTCGCCACCCGCGACGACGTCCCCAG
GGCCGTACGCACCCTCGCCGCCGCGTTCGCCGACTACCCCGCCACGCGCCACACCGTCGATCCGGACCGC
CACATCGAGCGGGTCACCGAGCTGCAAGAACTCTTCCTCACGCGCGTCGGGCTCGACATCGGCAAGGTGT
GGGTCGCGGACGACGGCGCCGCGGTGGCGGTCTGGACCACGCCGGAGAGCGTCGAAGCGGGGGCGGTGTT
CGCCGAGATCGGCCCGCGCATGGCCGAGTTGAGCGGTTCCCGGCTGGCCGCGCAGCAACAGATGGAAGGC
CTCCTGGCGCCGCACCGGCCCAAGGAGCCCGCGTGGTTCCTGGCCACCGTCGGCGTCTCGCCCGACCACC
AGGGCAAGGGTCTGGGCAGCGCCGTCGTGCTCCCCGGAGTGGAGGCGGCCGAGCGCGCCGGGGTGCCCGC
CTTCCTGGAGACCTCCGCGCCCCGCAACCTCCCCTTCTACGAGCGGCTCGGCTTCACCGTCACCGCCGAC
GTCGAGGTGCCCGAAGGACCGCGCACCTGGTGCATGACCCGCAAGCCCGGTGCCTGACGCCCGCCCCACG
ACCCGCAGCGCCCGACCGAAAGGAGCGCACGACCCCATGCAGGTCGAGCTGTGCCTTCTAGTTGCCAGCC
ATCTGTTGTTTGCCCCTCCCCCGTGCCTTCCTTGACCCTGGAAGGTGCCACTCCCACTGTCCTTTCCTAA
TAAAATGAGGAAATTGCATCGCATTGTCTGAGTAGGTGTCATTCTATTCTGGGGGGTGGGGTGGGGCAGG
ACAGCAAGGGGGAGGATTGGGAAGACAATAGCAGGCATGCTGGGGATGCGGTGGGCTCTATGGTCGACCA
ATTCGGGGAAATGTGCGCGGAACCCCTATTTGTTTATTTTTCTAAATACATTCAAATATGTATCCGCTCA
TGAGACAATAACCCTGATAAATGCTTCAATAATATTGAAAAAGGAAGAGTATGAGTATTCAACATTTCCG
TGTCGCCCTTATTCCCTTTTTTGCGGCATTTTGCCTTCCTGTTTTTGCTCACCCAGAAACGCTGGTGAAA
GTAAAAGATGCTGAAGATCAGTTGGGTGCACGAGTGGGTTACATCGAACTGGATCTCAACAGCGGTAAGA
TCCTTGAGAGTTTTCGCCCCGAAGAACGTTTTCCAATGATGAGCACTTTTAAAGTTCTGCTATGTGGCGC
GGTATTATCCCGTATTGACGCCGGGCAAGAGCAACTCGGTCGCCGCATACACTATTCTCAGAATGACTTG
GTTGAGTACTCACCAGTCACAGAAAAGCATCTTACGGATGGCATGACAGTAAGAGAATTATGCAGTGCTG
CCATAACCATGAGTGATAACACTGCGGCCAACTTACTTCTGACAACGATCGGAGGACCGAAGGAGCTAAC
CGCTTTTTTGCACAACATGGGGGATCATGTAACTCGCCTTGATCGTTGGGAACCGGAGCTGAATGAAGCC
ATACCAAACGACGAGCGTGACACCACGATGCCTGTAGCAATGGCAACAACGTTGCGCAAACTATTAACTG
GCGAACTACTTACTCTAGCTTCCCGGCAACAATTAATAGACTGGATGGAGGCGGATAAAGTTGCAGGACC
ACTTCTGCGCTCGGCCCTTCCGGCTGGCTGGTTTATTGCTGATAAATCTGGAGCCGGTGAGCGTGGGTCT
CGCGGTATCATTGCAGCACTGGGGCCAGATGGTAAGCCCTCCCGTATCGTAGTTATCTACACGACGGGGA
GTCAGGCAACTATGGATGAACGAAATAGACAGATCGCTGAGATAGGTGCCTCACTGATTAAGCATTGGTA
ACTGTCAGACCAAGTTTACTCATATATACTTTAGATTGATTTAAAACTTCATTTTTAATTTAAAAGGATC
TAGGTGAAGATCCTTTTTGATAATCTCATGACCAAAATCCCTTAACGTGAGTTTTCGTTCCACTGAGCGT
CAGACCCCGTAGAAAAGATCAAAGGATCTTCTTGAGATCCTTTTTTTCTGCGCGTAATCTGCTGCTTGCA
AACAAAAAAACCACCGCTACCAGCGGTGGTTTGTTTGCCGGATCAAGAGCTACCAACTCTTTTTCCGAAG
GTAACTGGCTTCAGCAGAGCGCAGATACCAAATACTGTTCTTCTAGTGTAGCCGTAGTTAGGCCACCACT
TCAAGAACTCTGTAGCACCGCCTACATACCTCGCTCTGCTAATCCTGTTACCAGTGGCTGCTGCCAGTGG
CGATAAGTCGTGTCTTACCGGGTTGGACTCAAGACGATAGTTACCGGATAAGGCGCAGCGGTCGGGCTGA
ACGGGGGGTTCGTGCACACAGCCCAGCTTGGAGCGAACGACCTACACCGAACTGAGATACCTACAGCGTG
AGCTATGAGAAAGCGCCACGCTTCCCGAAGGGAGAAAGGCGGACAGGTATCCGGTAAGCGGCAGGGTCGG
AACAGGAGAGCGCACGAGGGAGCTTCCAGGGGGAAACGCCTGGTATCTTTATAGTCCTGTCGGGTTTCGC
CACCTCTGACTTGAGCGTCGATTTTTGTGATGCTCGTCAGGGGGGCGGAGCCTATGGAAAAACGCCAGCA
ACGCGGCCTTTTTACGGTTCCTGGCCTTTTGCTGGCCTTTTGCTCACATGTTCTTTCCTGCGTTATCCCC
TGATTCTGTGGATAACCGTATTACCGCCTTTGAGTGAGCTGATACCGCTCGCCGCAGCCGAACGACCGAG
CGCAGCGAGTCAGTGAGC
