>Addgene plasmid #62439 | MXS_CMV::PuroR-bGHpA | addgene partial sequence | sequence record 104766 | pBR322ori-F 5'-GGGAAACGCCTGGTATCTTT-3'
GTGATGCTCGTCAGGGGGGCGGAGCCTATGGAAAAACGCCAGCAACGCGGCCTTTTTACGGTTCCTGGCC
TTTTGCTGGCCTTTTGCTCACATGTTCTTTCCTGCGTTATCCCCTGATTCTGTGGATAACCGTATTACCG
CCTTTGAGTGAGCTGATACCGCTCGCCGCAGCCGAACGACCGAGCGCAGCGAGTCAGTGAGCCATGATAT
CAAACGCGTAACTCGAGTAGTTATTAATAGTAATCAATTACGGGGTCATTAGTTCATAGCCCATATATGG
AGTTCCGCGTTACATAACTTACGGTAAATGGCCCGCCTGGCTGACCGCCCAACGACCCCCGCCCATTGAC
GTCAATAATGACGTATGTTCCCATAGTAACGCCAATAGGGACTTTCCATTGACGTCAATGGGTGGAGTAT
TTACGGTAAACTGCCCACTTGGCAGTACATCAAGTGTATCATATGCCAAGTACGCCCCCTATTGACGTCA
ATGACGGTAAATGGCCCGCCTGGCATTATGCCCAGTACATGACCTTATGGGACTTTCCTACTTGGCAGTA
CATCTACGTATTAGTCATCGCTATTACCATGGTGATGCGGTTTTGGCAGTACATCAATGGGCGTGGATAG
CGGTTTGACTCACGGGGATTTCCAAGTCTCCACCCCATTGACGTCAATGGGAG
