>Addgene plasmid #62439 | MXS_CMV::PuroR-bGHpA | addgene partial sequence | sequence record 104767 | AmpSeq-F 5'-ctcatgagcggatacatatttgaa-3'
TTGGTCGACCATAGAGCCCACCGCATCCCCAGCATGCCTGCTATTGTCTTCCCAATCCTCCCCCTTGCTG
TCCTGCCCCACCCCACCCCCCAGAATAGAATGACACCTACTCAGACAATGCGATGCAATTTCCTCATTTT
ATTAGGAAAGGACAGTGGGAGTGGCACCTTCCAGGGTCAAGGAAGGCACGGGGGAGGGGCAAACAACAGA
TGGCTGGCAACTAGAAGGCACAGCTCGACCTGCATGGGGTCGTGCGCTCCTTTCGGTCGGGCGCTGCGGG
TCGTGGGGCGGGCGTCAGGCACCGGGCTTGCGGGTCATGCACCAGGTGCGCGGTCCTTCGGGCACCTCGA
CGTCGGCGGTGACGGTGAAGCCGAGCCGCTCGTAGAAGGGGAGGTTGCGGGGCGCGGAGGTCTCCAGGAA
GGCGGGCACCCCGGCGCGCTCGGCCGCCTCCACTCCGGGGAGCACGACGGCGCTGCCCAGACCCTTGCCC
TGGTGGTCGGGCGAGACGCCGACGGTGGCCAGGAACCACGCGGGCTCCTTGGGCCGGTGCGGCGCCAGGA
GGCCTTCCATCTGTTGCTGCGCGGCCAGCCGGGAACCGCTCAACTCGGCCATGCGCGGGCCGATCTCGGC
GAACACCGCCCCCGCTTCGACGCTCTCCGGCGTGGTCCAGACCGCCACCGCGGCGCCGTCGTCCGCGACC
CACACCTTGCCGATGTCGAG
