>Addgene plasmid #62439 | MXS_CMV::PuroR-bGHpA | addgene partial sequence | sequence record 106868 | CMV-F 5'-CGCAAATGGGCGGTAGGCGTG-3'
GTCAGATCCGCTAGGGATCTCAGCTGGTCGAGAAGCTTACCATGACCGAGTACAAGCCCACGGTGCGCCT
CGCCACCCGCGACGACGTCCCCAGGGCCGTACGCACCCTCGCCGCCGCGTTCGCCGACTACCCCGCCACG
CGCCACACCGTCGATCCGGACCGCCACATCGAGCGGGTCACCGAGCTGCAAGAACTCTTCCTCACGCGCG
TCGGGCTCGACATCGGCAAGGTGTGGGTCGCGGACGACGGCGCCGCGGTGGCGGTCTGGACCACGCCGGA
GAGCGTCGAAGCGGGGGCGGTGTTCGCCGAGATCGGCCCGCGCATGGCCGAGTTGAGCGGTTCCCGGCTG
GCCGCGCAGCAACAGATGGAAGGCCTCCTGGCGCCGCACCGGCCCAAGGAGCCCGCGTGGTTCCTGGCCA
CCGTCGGCGTCTCGCCCGACCACCAGGGCAAGGGTCTGGGCAGCGCCGTCGTGCTCCCCGGAGTGGAGGC
GGCCGAGCGCGCCGGGGTGCCCGCCTTCCTGGAGACCTCCGCGCCCCGCAACCTCCCCTTCTACGAGCGG
CTCGGCTTCACCGTCACCGCCGACGTCGAGGTGCCCGAAGGACCGCGCACCTGGTGCATGACCCGCAAGC
CCGGTGCCTGACGCCCGCCCCACGACCCGCAGCGCCCGACCGAAAGGAGCGCACGACCCCATGCAGGTCG
AGCTGTGCCTTCTAGTTGCCAGCCATCTGTTG
